Addgene plasmid #192440: pcDNA3-mCherry-TSC2
Purpose: Encodes mCherry-tagged wild-type TSC2 isoform 5.
Depositing lab: Jin Zhang. Depositing organization: University of California, San Diego (UCSD). Publication: Rheb regulates nuclear mTORC1 activity independent of farnesylation. Zhong Y, Zhou X, Guan KL, Zhang J. Cell Chem Biol. 2022 Jun 16;29(6):1037-1045.e4. doi: 10.1016/j.chembiol.2022.02.006. Epub 2022 Mar 15. PubMed 35294906.
Backbone
  Vector backbone: pcDNA3
  Backbone size w/o insert (bp): 5517
  Total vector size (bp): 11598
  Vector type: Mammalian Expression
  Selectable markers: Neomycin (select with G418)
Growth in bacteria
  Bacterial resistance: Ampicillin, 100 μg/mL
  Growth temperature: 37°C
  Growth strain: DH5alpha
  Copy number: High Copy
Gene/Insert
  Gene/Insert name: mCherry-TSC2
  Species: H. sapiens (human)
  Insert size (bp): 6081
  Entrez Gene: TSC2 (a.k.a. LAM, PPP1R160, TSC4)
  Promoter: CMV
  Tag / fusion protein: 6xHIS - T7 tag (gene 10 leader) - Xpress (TM) tag (N terminal on backbone); mCherry (N terminal on insert)
  Cloning method: Gibson Cloning
  Sequencing primers: 5′ CMV forward; 3′ BGH reverse
Resource information
  A portion of this plasmid was derived from a plasmid made by: TSC2 cDNA was provided by Brendan Manning (Addgene Plasmid #14129)
Terms and licenses: Academic/Nonprofit Terms; Industry Terms: Not Available to Industry
How to cite: pcDNA3-mCherry-TSC2 was a gift from Jin Zhang (Addgene plasmid # 192440 ; http://n2t.net/addgene:192440 ; RRID:Addgene_192440)
