[The description below was written by a language model from this plasmid's Addgene catalogue record and pLannotate feature annotations shown in this document.]
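Description:
pcDNA3-mCherry-TSC2 is a mammalian expression plasmid of about 11.6 kb, built on the pcDNA3 backbone, that encodes wild-type human TSC2 (isoform 5) fused to the red fluorescent protein mCherry. It is propagated in E. coli through a high-copy ColE1/pUC-type origin with ampicillin selection from the β-lactamase gene. An f1 origin is also present. For selection in mammalian cells, an SV40 early promoter drives the neomycin phosphotransferase gene, followed by an SV40 polyadenylation signal, which allows stable lines to be selected with G418.

The expression cassette uses the CMV immediate-early enhancer and promoter and ends in the bovine growth hormone polyadenylation signal. The open reading frame begins with a backbone-derived leader carrying a 6xHis tag, the T7 gene 10 leader tag and the Xpress epitope, which includes an enterokinase cleavage site. The leader is followed by mCherry and then, after a short linker, the TSC2 coding sequence, so all tags sit at the N terminus of TSC2. T7 and SP6 phage promoters flank the insert, as is usual for pcDNA3. The fusion was assembled by Gibson cloning, with the TSC2 cDNA taken from an earlier deposited plasmid. A few small annotated fragments (HIV-1 LTR, capTEV, ble, lac elements) are most likely partial-match hits or backbone remnants rather than functional parts.

TSC2, in complex with TSC1, acts as a GTPase-activating protein for Rheb and thereby restrains mTORC1 signalling. The construct lets TSC2 be overexpressed while transfected cells and the protein's localisation are followed by red fluorescence. The associated work studied Rheb regulation of nuclear mTORC1 activity.
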