Features (pLannotate 1.2.2; 25 found; start..end, strand, type, name):
     28..80      -  misc_feature   bom (fragment): basis of mobility region from pBR322
    235..614     +  enhancer       CMV enhancer: human cytomegalovirus immediate early enhancer
    615..818     +  promoter       CMV promoter: human cytomegalovirus (CMV) immediate early promoter
    814..847     +  LTR            5' LTR (truncated) (fragment): truncated 5' long terminal repeat (LTR) from HIV-1
    863..881     +  promoter       T7 promoter: promoter for bacteriophage T7 RNA polymerase
    922..942     +  CDS            capTEV™ (fragment): composite tag for in vivo biotinylation, TEV protease cleavage, and 6xHis tagging
    943..975     +  CDS            T7 tag (gene 10 leader): leader peptide from bacteriophage T7 gene 10 promotes efficient translation in E. coli
    979..1002    +  CDS            Xpress™ tag: Xpress™ epitope tag, including an enterokinase recognition and cleavage site
   1009..1716    +  CDS            mCherry: mCherry is a basic (constitutively fluorescent) red fluorescent protein published in 2004, derived from Discosoma sp.. It is reported to be a very rapidly-maturing monomer with low acid sensitivity.
   1738..7086    +  CDS            TSC2: TSC2_HUMAN - Also known as TSC4. Experimental evidence at protein level: Swiss-Prot protein existence level 1. In complex with TSC1, this tumor suppressor inhibits the nutrient-mediated or growth factor-stimulated phosphorylation of S6K1 and EIF4EBP1 by negatively regulating mTORC1 signaling (PubMed:12271141, PubMed:28215400). Acts as a GTPase-activating protein (GAP) for the small GTPase RHEB, a direct activator of the protein kinase activity of mTORC1 (PubMed:15340059). May also play a role in microtubule-mediated protein transport (By similarity). Also stimulates the intrinsic GTPase activi
   7150..7168    -  promoter       SP6 promoter: promoter for bacteriophage SP6 RNA polymerase
   7194..7418    +  polyA_signal   bGH poly(A) signal: bovine growth hormone polyadenylation signal
   7422..7443    +  promoter       SV40 promoter (fragment): SV40 enhancer and early promoter
   7464..7892    +  rep_origin     f1 ori (sequence partly withheld): f1 bacteriophage origin of replication; arrow indicates direction of (+) strand synthesis
   7906..8235    +  promoter       SV40 promoter: SV40 enhancer and early promoter
   8302..9093    +  CDS            neo: KKA2_KLEPN - Also known as kan, nptII. Experimental evidence at protein level: Swiss-Prot protein existence level 1. Resistance to kanamycin, neomycin, paromomycin, ribostamycin, butirosin and gentamicin B. From Klebsiella pneumoniae.
   9117..9275    +  CDS            ble (fragment): BLE_KLEPN - Experimental evidence at protein level: Swiss-Prot protein existence level 1. Binding protein with a strong affinity to the bleomycin family of antibiotics. Binds to CL990; an antimitotic-antibiotic compound. From Klebsiella pneumoniae.
   9270..9391    +  polyA_signal   SV40 poly(A) signal: SV40 polyadenylation signal
   9462..9484    -  protein_bind   lac operator (fragment): The lac repressor binds to the lac operator to inhibit transcription in E. coli. This inhibition can be relieved by adding lactose or isopropyl-β-D-thiogalactopyranoside (IPTG). lac repressor encoded by lacI
   9488..9518    -  promoter       lac promoter: promoter for the E. coli lac operon
   9533..9554    -  protein_bind   CAP binding site: CAP binding activates transcription in the presence of cAMP. E. coli catabolite activator protein
   9567..9659    -  CDS            lacI (fragment): lac repressor; lacI; The lac repressor binds to the lac operator to inhibit transcription in E. coli. This inhibition can be relieved by adding lactose or isopropyl-β-D-thiogalactopyranoside (IPTG).
   9842..10430   -  rep_origin     ori: high-copy-number ColE1/pMB1/pBR322/pUC origin of replication
  10601..11461   -  CDS            AmpR: β-lactamase; bla; confers resistance to ampicillin, carbenicillin, and related antibiotics
  11462..11566   -  promoter       AmpR promoter: bla
>Addgene plasmid #192440 | pcDNA3-mCherry-TSC2 | addgene full sequence | sequence record 379133 | Addgene NGS Result
GACGGATCGGGAGATCTCCCGATCCCCTATGGTGCACTCTCAGTACAATCTGCTCTGATGCCGCATAGTT
AAGCCAGTATCTGCTCCCTGCTTGTGTGTTGGAGGTCGCTGAGTAGTGCGCGAGCAAAATTTAAGCTACA
ACAAGGCAAGGCTTGACCGACAATTGCATGAAGAATCTGCTTAGGGTTAGGCGTTTTGCGCTGCTTCGCG
ATGTACGGGCCAGATATACGCGTTGACATTGATTATTGACTAGTTATTAATAGTAATCAATTACGGGGTC
ATTAGTTCATAGCCCATATATGGAGTTCCGCGTTACATAACTTACGGTAAATGGCCCGCCTGGCTGACCG
CCCAACGACCCCCGCCCATTGACGTCAATAATGACGTATGTTCCCATAGTAACGCCAATAGGGACTTTCC
ATTGACGTCAATGGGTGGAGTATTTACGGTAAACTGCCCACTTGGCAGTACATCAAGTGTATCATATGCC
AAGTACGCCCCCTATTGACGTCAATGACGGTAAATGGCCCGCCTGGCATTATGCCCAGTACATGACCTTA
TGGGACTTTCCTACTTGGCAGTACATCTACGTATTAGTCATCGCTATTACCATGGTGATGCGGTTTTGGC
AGTACATCAATGGGCGTGGATAGCGGTTTGACTCACGGGGATTTCCAAGTCTCCACCCCATTGACGTCAA
TGGGAGTTTGTTTTGGCACCAAAATCAACGGGACTTTCCAAAATGTCGTAACAACTCCGCCCCATTGACG
CAAATGGGCGGTAGGCGTGTACGGTGGGAGGTCTATATAAGCAGAGCTCTCTGGCTAACTAGAGAACCCA
CTGCTTACTGGCTTATCGAAATTAATACGACTCACTATAGGGAGACCCAAGCTTGCGGCCGCCACCATGG
TGCGGGGTTCTCATCATCATCATCATCATGGTATGGCTAGCATGACTGGTGGACAGCAAATGGGTCGGGA
TCTGTACGACGATGACGATAAGGATCCCATGGTGAGCAAGGGCGAGGAGGATAACATGGCCATCATCAAG
GAGTTCATGCGCTTCAAGGTGCACATGGAGGGCTCCGTGAACGGCCACGAGTTCGAGATCGAGGGCGAGG
GCGAGGGCCGCCCCTACGAGGGCACCCAGACCGCCAAGCTGAAGGTGACCAAGGGTGGCCCCCTGCCCTT
CGCCTGGGACATCCTGTCCCCTCAGTTCATGTACGGCTCCAAGGCCTACGTGAAGCACCCCGCCGACATC
CCCGACTACTTGAAGCTGTCCTTCCCCGAGGGCTTCAAGTGGGAGCGCGTGATGAACTTCGAGGACGGCG
GCGTGGTGACCGTGACCCAGGACTCCTCCCTGCAGGACGGCGAGTTCATCTACAAGGTGAAGCTGCGCGG
CACCAACTTCCCCTCCGACGGCCCCGTAATGCAGAAGAAGACCATGGGCTGGGAGGCCTCCTCCGAGCGG
ATGTACCCCGAGGACGGCGCCCTGAAGGGCGAGATCAAGCAGAGGCTGAAGCTGAAGGACGGCGGCCACT
ACGACGCTGAGGTCAAGACCACCTACAAGGCCAAGAAGCCCGTGCAGCTGCCCGGCGCCTACAACGTCAA
CATCAAGTTGGACATCACCTCCCACAACGAGGACTACACCATCGTGGAACAGTACGAACGCGCCGAGGGC
CGCCACTCCACCGGCGGCATGGACGAGCTGTACAAGCGCATGCATGCAAGGGATCCAGCCAAACCAACAA
GCAAAGATTCAGGCTTGAAGGAGAAGTTTAAGATTCTGTTGGGACTGGGAACACCGAGGCCAAATCCCAG
GTCTGCAGAGGGTAAACAGACGGAGTTTATCATCACCGCGGAAATACTGAGAGAACTGAGCATGGAATGT
GGCCTCAACAATCGCATCCGGATGATAGGGCAGATTTGTGAAGTCGCAAAAACCAAGAAATTTGAAGAGC
ACGCAGTGGAAGCACTCTGGAAGGCGGTCGCGGATCTGTTGCAGCCGGAGCGGCCGCTGGAGGCCCGGCA
CGCGGTGCTGGCTCTGCTGAAGGCCATCGTGCAGGGGCAGGGCGAGCGTTTGGGGGTCCTCAGAGCCCTC
TTCTTTAAGGTCATCAAGGATTACCCTTCCAACGAAGACCTTCACGAAAGGCTGGAGGTTTTCAAGGCCC
TCACAGACAATGGGAGACACATCACCTACTTGGAGGAAGAGCTGGCTGACTTTGTCCTGCAGTGGATGGA
TGTTGGCTTGTCCTCGGAATTCCTTCTGGTGCTGGTGAACTTGGTCAAATTCAATAGCTGTTACCTCGAC
GAGTACATCGCAAGGATGGTTCAGATGATCTGTCTGCTGTGCGTCCGGACCGCGTCCTCTGTGGACATAG
AGGTCTCCCTGCAGGTGCTGGACGCCGTGGTCTGCTACAACTGCCTGCCGGCTGAGAGCCTCCCGCTGTT
CATCGTTACCCTCTGTCGCACCATCAACGTCAAGGAGCTCTGCGAGCCTTGCTGGAAGCTGATGCGGAAC
CTCCTTGGCACCCACCTGGGCCACAGCGCCATCTACAACATGTGCCACCTCATGGAGGACAGAGCCTACA
TGGAGGACGCGCCCCTGCTGAGAGGAGCCGTGTTTTTTGTGGGCATGGCTCTCTGGGGAGCCCACCGGCT
CTATTCTCTCAGGAACTCGCCGACATCTGTGTTGCCATCATTTTACCAGGCCATGGCATGTCCGAACGAG
GTGGTGTCCTATGAGATCGTCCTGTCCATCACCAGGCTCATCAAGAAGTATAGGAAGGAGCTCCAGGTGG
TGGCGTGGGACATTCTGCTGAACATCATCGAACGGCTCCTTCAGCAGCTCCAGACCTTGGACAGCCCGGA
GCTCAGGACCATCGTCCATGACCTGTTGACCACGGTGGAGGAGCTGTGTGACCAGAACGAGTTCCACGGG
TCTCAGGAGAGATACTTTGAACTGGTGGAGAGATGTGCGGACCAGAGGCCTGAGTCCTCCCTCCTGAACC
TGATCTCCTATAGAGCGCAGTCCATCCACCCGGCCAAGGACGGCTGGATTCAGAACCTGCAGGCGCTGAT
GGAGAGATTCTTCAGGAGCGAGTCCCGAGGCGCCGTGCGCATCAAGGTGCTGGACGTGCTGTCCTTTGTG
CTGCTCATCAACAGGCAGTTCTATGAGGAGGAGCTGATTAACTCAGTGGTCATCTCGCAGCTCTCCCACA
TCCCCGAGGATAAAGACCACCAGGTCCGAAAGCTGGCCACCCAGTTGCTGGTGGACCTGGCAGAGGGCTG
CCACACACACCACTTCAACAGCCTGCTGGACATCATCGAGAAGGTGATGGCCCGCTCCCTCTCCCCACCC
CCGGAGCTGGAAGAAAGGGATGTGGCCGCATACTCGGCCTCCTTGGAGGATGTGAAGACAGCCGTCCTGG
GGCTTCTGGTCATCCTTCAGACCAAGCTGTACACCCTGCCTGCAAGCCACGCCACGCGTGTGTATGAGAT
GCTGGTCAGCCACATTCAGCTCCACTACAAGCACAGCTACACCCTGCCAATCGCGAGCAGCATCCGGCTG
CAGGCCTTTGACTTCCTGTTGCTGCTGCGGGCCGACTCACTGCACCGCCTGGGCCTGCCCAACAAGGATG
GAGTCGTGCGGTTCAGCCCCTACTGCGTCTGCGACTACATGGAGCCAGAGAGAGGCTCTGAGAAGAAGAC
CAGCGGCCCCCTTTCTCCTCCCACAGGGCCTCCTGGCCCGGCGCCTGCAGGCCCCGCCGTGCGGCTGGGG
TCCGTGCCCTACTCCCTGCTCTTCCGCGTCCTGCTGCAGTGCTTGAAGCAGGAGTCTGACTGGAAGGTGC
TGAAGCTGGTTCTGGGCAGGCTGCCTGAGTCCCTGCGCTATAAAGTGCTCATCTTTACTTCCCCTTGCAG
TGTGGACCAGCTGTGCTCTGCTCTCTGCTCCATGCTTTCAGGCCCAAAGACACTGGAGCGGCTCCGAGGC
GCCCCAGAAGGCTTCTCCAGAACTGACTTGCACCTGGCCGTGGTTCCAGTGCTGACAGCATTAATCTCTT
ACCATAACTACCTGGACAAAACCAAACAGCGCGAGATGGTCTACTGCCTGGAGCAGGGCCTCATCCACCG
CTGTGCCAGCCAGTGCGTCGTGGCCTTGTCCATCTGCAGCGTGGAGATGCCTGACATCATCATCAAGGCG
CTGCCTGTTCTGGTGGTGAAGCTCACGCACATCTCAGCCACAGCCAGCATGGCCGTCCCACTGCTGGAGT
TCCTGTCCACTCTGGCCAGGCTGCCGCACCTCTACAGGAACTTTGCCGCGGAGCAGTATGCCAGTGTGTT
CGCCATCTCCCTGCCGTACACCAACCCCTCCAAGTTTAATCAGTACATCGTGTGTCTGGCCCATCACGTC
ATAGCCATGTGGTTCATCAGGTGCCGCCTGCCCTTCCGGAAGGATTTTGTCCCTTTCATCACTAAGGGCC
TGCGGTCCAATGTCCTCTTGTCTTTTGATGACACCCCCGAGAAGGACAGCTTCAGGGCCCGGAGTACTAG
TCTCAACGAGAGACCCAAGAGTCTGAGGATAGCCAGACCCCCCAAACAAGGCTTGAATAACTCTCCACCC
GTGAAAGAATTCAAGGAGAGCTCTGCAGCCGAGGCCTTCCGGTGCCGCAGCATCAGTGTGTCTGAACATG
TGGTCCGCAGCAGGATACAGACGTCCCTCACCAGTGCCAGCTTGGGGTCTGCAGATGAGAACTCCGTGGC
CCAGGCTGACGATAGCCTGAAAAACCTCCACCTGGAGCTCACGGAAACCTGTCTGGACATGATGGCTCGA
TACGTCTTCTCCAACTTCACGGCTGTCCCGAAGAGGTCTCCTGTGGGCGAGTTCCTCCTAGCGGGTGGCA
GGACCAAAACCTGGCTGGTTGGGAACAAGCTTGTCACTGTGACGACAAGCGTGGGAACCGGGACCCGGTC
GTTACTAGGCCTGGACTCGGGGGAGCTGCAGTCCGGCCCGGAGTCGAGCTCCAGCCCCGGGGTGCATGTA
AGACAGACCAAGGAGGCGCCGGCCAAGCTGGAGTCCCAGGCTGGGCAGCAGGTGTCCCGTGGGGCCCGGG
ATCGGGTCCGTTCCATGTCGGGGGGCCATGGTCTTCGAGTTGGCGCCCTGGACGTGCCGGCCTCCCAGTT
CCTGGGCAGTGCCACTTCTCCAGGACCACGGACTGCACCAGCCGCGAAACCTGAGAAGGCCTCAGCTGGC
ACCCGGGTTCCTGTGCAGGAGAAGACGAACCTGGCGGCCTATGTGCCCCTGCTGACCCAGGGCTGGGCGG
AGATCCTGGTCCGGAGGCCCACAGGGAACACCAGCTGGCTGATGAGCCTGGAGAACCCGCTCAGCCCTTT
CTCCTCGGACATCAACAACATGCCCCTGCAGGAGCTGTCTAACGCCCTCATGGCGGCTGAGCGCTTCAAG
GAGCACCGGGACACAGCCCTGTACAAGTCACTGTCGGTGCCGGCAGCCAGCACGGCCAAACCCCCTCCTC
TGCCTCGCTCCAACACAGACTCCGCCGTGGTCATGGAGGAGGGAAGTCCGGGCGAGGTTCCTGTGCTGGT
GGAGCCCCCAGGGTTGGAGGACGTTGAGGCAGCGCTAGGCATGGACAGGCGCACGGATGCCTACAGCAGG
TCGTCCTCAGTCTCCAGCCAGGAGGAGAAGTCGCTCCACGCGGAGGAGCTGGTTGGCAGGGGCATCCCCA
TCGAGCGAGTCGTCTCCTCGGAGGGTGGCCGGCCCTCTGTGGACCTCTCCTTCCAGCCCTCGCAGCCCCT
GAGCAAGTCCAGCTCCTCTCCCGAGCTGCAGACTCTGCAGGACATCCTCGGGGACCCTGGGGACAAGGCC
GACGTGGGCCGGCTGAGCCCTGAGGTTAAGGCCCGGTCACAGTCAGGGACCCTGGACGGGGAAAGTGCTG
CCTGGTCGGCCTCGGGCGAAGACAGTCGGGGCCAGCCCGAGGGTCCCTTGCCTTCCAGCTCCCCCCGCTC
GCCCAGTGGCCTCCGGCCCCGAGGTTACACCATCTCCGACTCGGCCCCATCACGCAGGGGCAAGAGAGTA
GAGAGGGACGCCTTAAAGAGCAGAGCCACAGCCTCCAATGCAGAGAAAGTGCCAGGCATCAACCCCAGTT
TCGTGTTCCTGCAGCTCTACCATTCCCCCTTCTTTGGCGACGAGTCAAACAAGCCAATCCTGCTGCCCAA
TGAGTCACAGTCCTTTGAGCGGTCGGTGCAGCTCCTCGACCAGATCCCATCATACGACACCCACAAGATC
GCCGTCCTGTATGTTGGAGAAGGCCAGAGCAACAGCGAGCTCGCCATCCTGTCCAATGAGCATGGCTCCT
ACAGGTACACGGAGTTCCTGACGGGCCTGGGCCGGCTCATCGAGCTGAAGGACTGCCAGCCGGACAAGGT
GTACCTGGGAGGCCTGGACGTGTGTGGTGAGGACGGCCAGTTCACCTACTGCTGGCACGATGACATCATG
CAAGCCGTCTTCCACATCGCCACCCTGATGCCCACCAAGGACGTGGACAAGCACCGCTGCGACAAGAAGC
GCCACCTGGGCAACGACTTTGTGTCCATTGTCTACAATGACTCCGGTGAGGACTTCAAGCTTGGCACCAT
CAAGGGCCAGTTCAACTTTGTCCACGTGATCGTCACCCCGCTGGACTACGAGTGCAACCTGGTGTCCCTG
CAGTGCAGGAAAGACATGGAGGGCCTTGTGGACACCAGCGTGGCCAAGATCGTGTCTGACCGCAACCTGC
CCTTCGTGGCCCGCCAGATGGCCCTGCACGCAAATATGGCCTCACAGGTGCATCATAGCCGCTCCAACCC
CACCGATATCTACCCCTCCAAGTGGATTGCCCGGCTCCGCCACATCAAGCGGCTCCGCCAGCGGATCTGC
GAGGAAGCCGCCTACTCCAACCCCAGCCTACCTCTGGTGCACCCTCCGTCCCATAGCAAAGCCCCTGCAC
AGACTCCAGCCGAGCCCACACCTGGCTATGAGGTGGGCCAGCGGAAGCGCCTCATCTCCTCGGTGGAGGA
CTTCACCGAGTTTGTGTAAGAATTCTGCAGATATCCATCACACTGGCGGCCGCTCGAGCATGCATCTAGA
GGGCCCTATTCTATAGTGTCACCTAAATGCTAGAGCTCGCTGATCAGCCTCGACTGTGCCTTCTAGTTGC
CAGCCATCTGTTGTTTGCCCCTCCCCCGTGCCTTCCTTGACCCTGGAAGGTGCCACTCCCACTGTCCTTT
CCTAATAAAATGAGGAAATTGCATCGCATTGTCTGAGTAGGTGTCATTCTATTCTGGGGGGTGGGGTGGG
GCAGGACAGCAAGGGGGAGGATTGGGAAGACAATAGCAGGCATGCTGGGGATGCGGTGGGCTCTATGGCT
TCTGAGGCGGAAAGAACCAGCTGGGGCTCTAGGGGGTATCCCC
[124 nt withheld, positions 7464-7587]
C
[91 nt withheld, positions 7589-7679]
A
[49 nt withheld, positions 7681-7729]
CCTTTGACGTTGGAGTCCACGTTCTTT
[37 nt withheld, positions 7757-7793]
ACCCTATCTCGGTCTATTCTTTTGATTTATAAGGGATTTTGCCGATTTCGGCCTATTGGTTAAAAAATGA
GCTGATTTAACAAAAATTTAACGCGAATTAATTCTGTGGAATGTGTGTCAGTTAGGGTGTGGAAAGTCCC
CAGGCTCCCCAGCAGGCAGAAGTATGCAAAGCATGCATCTCAATTAGTCAGCAACCAGGTGTGGAAAGTC
CCCAGGCTCCCCAGCAGGCAGAAGTATGCAAAGCATGCATCTCAATTAGTCAGCAACCATAGTCCCGCCC
CTAACTCCGCCCATCCCGCCCCTAACTCCGCCCAGTTCCGCCCATTCTCCGCCCCATGGCTGACTAATTT
TTTTTATTTATGCAGAGGCCGAGGCCGCCTCTGCCTCTGAGCTATTCCAGAAGTAGTGAGGAGGCTTTTT
TGGAGGCCTAGGCTTTTGCAAAAAGCTCCCGGGAGCTTGTATATCCATTTTCGGATCTGATCAAGAGACA
GGATGAGGATCGTTTCGCATGATTGAACAAGATGGATTGCACGCAGGTTCTCCGGCCGCTTGGGTGGAGA
GGCTATTCGGCTATGACTGGGCACAACAGACAATCGGCTGCTCTGATGCCGCCGTGTTCCGGCTGTCAGC
GCAGGGGCGCCCGGTTCTTTTTGTCAAGACCGACCTGTCCGGTGCCCTGAATGAACTGCAGGACGAGGCA
GCGCGGCTATCGTGGCTGGCCACGACGGGCGTTCCTTGCGCAGCTGTGCTCGACGTTGTCACTGAAGCGG
GAAGGGACTGGCTGCTATTGGGCGAAGTGCCGGGGCAGGATCTCCTGTCATCTCACCTTGCTCCTGCCGA
GAAAGTATCCATCATGGCTGATGCAATGCGGCGGCTGCATACGCTTGATCCGGCTACCTGCCCATTCGAC
CACCAAGCGAAACATCGCATCGAGCGAGCACGTACTCGGATGGAAGCCGGTCTTGTCGATCAGGATGATC
TGGACGAAGAGCATCAGGGGCTCGCGCCAGCCGAACTGTTCGCCAGGCTCAAGGCGCGCATGCCCGACGG
CGAGGATCTCGTCGTGACCCATGGCGATGCCTGCTTGCCGAATATCATGGTGGAAAATGGCCGCTTTTCT
GGATTCATCGACTGTGGCCGGCTGGGTGTGGCGGACCGCTATCAGGACATAGCGTTGGCTACCCGTGATA
TTGCTGAAGAGCTTGGCGGCGAATGGGCTGACCGCTTCCTCGTGCTTTACGGTATCGCCGCTCCCGATTC
GCAGCGCATCGCCTTCTATCGCCTTCTTGACGAGTTCTTCTGAGCGGGACTCTGGGGTTCGAAATGACCG
ACCAAGCGACGCCCAACCTGCCATCACGAGATTTCGATTCCACCGCCGCCTTCTATGAAAGGTTGGGCTT
CGGAATCGTTTTCCGGGACGCCGGCTGGATGATCCTCCAGCGCGGGGATCTCATGCTGGAGTTCTTCGCC
CACCCCAACTTGTTTATTGCAGCTTATAATGGTTACAAATAAAGCAATAGCATCACAAATTTCACAAATA
AAGCATTTTTTTCACTGCATTCTAGTTGTGGTTTGTCCAAACTCATCAATGTATCTTATCATGTCTGTAT
ACCGTCGACCTCTAGCTAGAGCTTGGCGTAATCATGGTCATAGCTGTTTCCTGTGTGAAATTGTTATCCG
CTCACAATTCCACACAACATACGAGCCGGAAGCATAAAGTGTAAAGCCTGGGGTGCCTAATGAGTGAGCT
AACTCACATTAATTGCGTTGCGCTCACTGCCCGCTTTCCAGTCGGGAAACCTGTCGTGCCAGCTGCATTA
ATGAATCGGCCAACGCGCGGGGAGAGGCGGTTTGCGTATTGGGCGCTCTTCCGCTTCCTCGCTCACTGAC
TCGCTGCGCTCGGTCGTTCGGCTGCGGCGAGCGGTATCAGCTCACTCAAAGGCGGTAATACGGTTATCCA
CAGAATCAGGGGATAACGCAGGAAAGAACATGTGAGCAAAAGGCCAGCAAAAGGCCAGGAACCGTAAAAA
GGCCGCGTTGCTGGCGTTTTTCCATAGGCTCCGCCCCCCTGACGAGCATCACAAAAATCGACGCTCAAGT
CAGAGGTGGCGAAACCCGACAGGACTATAAAGATACCAGGCGTTTCCCCCTGGAAGCTCCCTCGTGCGCT
CTCCTGTTCCGACCCTGCCGCTTACCGGATACCTGTCCGCCTTTCTCCCTTCGGGAAGCGTGGCGCTTTC
TCATAGCTCACGCTGTAGGTATCTCAGTTCGGTGTAGGTCGTTCGCTCCAAGCTGGGCTGTGTGCACGAA
CCCCCCGTTCAGCCCGACCGCTGCGCCTTATCCGGTAACTATCGTCTTGAGTCCAACCCGGTAAGACACG
ACTTATCGCCACTGGCAGCAGCCACTGGTAACAGGATTAGCAGAGCGAGGTATGTAGGCGGTGCTACAGA
GTTCTTGAAGTGGTGGCCTAACTACGGCTACACTAGAAGAACAGTATTTGGTATCTGCGCTCTGCTGAAG
CCAGTTACCTTCGGAAAAAGAGTTGGTAGCTCTTGATCCGGCAAACAAACCACCGCTGGTAGCGGTGGTT
TTTTTGTTTGCAAGCAGCAGATTACGCGCAGAAAAAAAGGATCTCAAGAAGATCCTTTGATCTTTTCTAC
GGGGTCTGACGCTCAGTGGAACGAAAACTCACGTTAAGGGATTTTGGTCATGAGATTATCAAAAAGGATC
TTCACCTAGATCCTTTTAAATTAAAAATGAAGTTTTAAATCAATCTAAAGTATATATGAGTAAACTTGGT
CTGACAGTTACCAATGCTTAATCAGTGAGGCACCTATCTCAGCGATCTGTCTATTTCGTTCATCCATAGT
TGCCTGACTCCCCGTCGTGTAGATAACTACGATACGGGAGGGCTTACCATCTGGCCCCAGTGCTGCAATG
ATACCGCGAGACCCACGCTCACCGGCTCCAGATTTATCAGCAATAAACCAGCCAGCCGGAAGGGCCGAGC
GCAGAAGTGGTCCTGCAACTTTATCCGCCTCCATCCAGTCTATTAATTGTTGCCGGGAAGCTAGAGTAAG
TAGTTCGCCAGTTAATAGTTTGCGCAACGTTGTTGCCATTGCTACAGGCATCGTGGTGTCACGCTCGTCG
TTTGGTATGGCTTCATTCAGCTCCGGTTCCCAACGATCAAGGCGAGTTACATGATCCCCCATGTTGTGCA
AAAAAGCGGTTAGCTCCTTCGGTCCTCCGATCGTTGTCAGAAGTAAGTTGGCCGCAGTGTTATCACTCAT
GGTTATGGCAGCACTGCATAATTCTCTTACTGTCATGCCATCCGTAAGATGCTTTTCTGTGACTGGTGAG
TACTCAACCAAGTCATTCTGAGAATAGTGTATGCGGCGACCGAGTTGCTCTTGCCCGGCGTCAATACGGG
ATAATACCGCGCCACATAGCAGAACTTTAAAAGTGCTCATCATTGGAAAACGTTCTTCGGGGCGAAAACT
CTCAAGGATCTTACCGCTGTTGAGATCCAGTTCGATGTAACCCACTCGTGCACCCAACTGATCTTCAGCA
TCTTTTACTTTCACCAGCGTTTCTGGGTGAGCAAAAACAGGAAGGCAAAATGCCGCAAAAAAGGGAATAA
GGGCGACACGGAAATGTTGAATACTCATACTCTTCCTTTTTCAATATTATTGAAGCATTTATCAGGGTTA
TTGTCTCATGAGCGGATACATATTTGAATGTATTTAGAAAAATAAACAAATAGGGGTTCCGCGCACATTT
CCCCGAAAAGTGCCACCTGACGTC
